>Addgene plasmid #45167 | mH2A1.1-CT-GFP | addgene full sequence | sequence record 302079 | Addgene NGS Result
TGGAGGTCGCTGAGTAGTGCGCGAGCAAAATTTAAGCTACAACAAGGCAAGGCTTGACCGACAATTGCAT
GAAGAATCTGCTTAGGGTTAGGCGTTTTGCGCTGCTTCGCGATGTACGGGCCAGATATACGCGTTGACAT
TGATTATTGACTAGTTATTAATAGTAATCAATTACGGGGTCATTAGTTCATAGCCCATATATGGAGTTCC
GCGTTACATAACTTACGGTAAATGGCCCGCCTGGCTGACCGCCCAACGACCCCCGCCCATTGACGTCAAT
AATGACGTATGTTCCCATAGTAACGCCAATAGGGACTTTCCATTGACGTCAATGGGTGGAGTATTTACGG
TAAACTGCCCACTTGGCAGTACATCAAGTGTATCATATGCCAAGTACGCCCCCTATTGACGTCAATGACG
GTAAATGGCCCGCCTGGCATTATGCCCAGTACATGACCTTATGGGACTTTCCTACTTGGCAGTACATCTA
CGTATTAGTCATCGCTATTACCATGGTGATGCGGTTTTGGCAGTACATCAATGGGCGTGGATAGCGGTTT
GACTCACGGGGATTTCCAAGTCTCCACCCCATTGACGTCAATGGGAGTTTGTTTTGGCACCAAAATCAAC
GGGACTTTCCAAAATGTCGTAACAACTCCGCCCCATTGACGCAAATGGGCGGTAGGCGTGTACGGTGGGA
GGTCTATATAAGCAGAGCTCTCTGGCTAACTAGAGAACCCACTGCTTACTGGCTTATCGAAATTAATACG
ACTCACTATAGGGAGACCCAAGCTGGCTAGTTAAGCTTGGTACCGAGCTCGGATCCACTAGTCCAGTGTG
GTGGAATTCTCATGTCGAGCCGCGGTGGGAAGAAGAAGTCCACCAAGACGTCCAGGTCTGCCAAAGCAGG
AGTCATCTTTCCCGTGGGGCGGATGCTGCGGTACATCAAGAAAGGCCACCCCAAGTACAGGATTGGAGTG
GGGGCACCCGTGTACATGGCCGCCGTCCTGGAATACCTGACAGCGGAGATTCTGGAGCTGGCTGGCAATG
CAGCGAGAGACAACAAGAAGGGACGGGTCACACCCCGGCACATCCTGCTGGCTGTGGCCAATGATGAAGA
GCTGAATCAGCTGCTAAAAGGAGTCACCATAGCCAGTGGGGGTGTGTTACCCAACATCCACCCCGAGTTG
CTAGCGAAGAAGCGGGGATCCAAAGGAAAGTTGGAAGCCATCATCACACCACCCCCAGCCAAAAAGGCCA
AGTCTCCATCCCAGAAGAAGCCTGTATCTAAAAAAGCAGGAGGCAAGAAAGGGGCCCGGAAATCCAAGAA
GCAGGGTGAAGTCAGTAAGGCAGCCAGCGCCGACAGCACAACCGAGGGCACACCTGCCGACGGCTTCACA
GTCCTCTCCACCAAGAGCCTCTTCCTTGGCCAGAAGTTGCAAGTTGTACAGGCTGACATTGCCTCGATCG
ACAGTGATGCTGTCGTTCACCCGACAAACACTGACTTCTACATCGGTGGTGAAGTAGGAAACACGCTGGA
GAAGAAAGGTGGCAAGGAGTTTGTGGAAGCTGTCCTGGAACTCCGGAAAAAGAACGGGCCCTTGGAAGTA
GCTGGAGCTGCTGTCAGCGCAGGCCATGGCCTGCCTGCCAAGTTTGTGATCCACTGTAATAGTCCAGTTT
GGGGTGCAGACAAGTGTGAAGAACTTCTGGAAAAGACAGTGAAAAACTGCTTGGCCCTGGCTGATGATAA
GAAGCTGAAATCCATTGCATTTCCATCCATCGGCAGCGGCAGGAACGGTTTTCCAAAGCAGACAGCAGCT
CAGCTGATTCTGAAGGCCATCTCCAGTTACTTCGTGTCTACAATGTCCTCTTCCATCAAAACGGTGTACT
TCGTGCTTTTTGACAGCGAGAGTATAGGCATCTATGTGCAGGAAATGGCCAAGCTGGACGCCAACGAATT
CTGCAGATATCCAGCACAGTGGCGGCCGCTCGAGTCTAGAATGGCTAGCAAAGGAGAAGAACTTTTCACT
GGAGTTGTCCCAATTCTTGTTGAATTAGATGGTGATGTTAATGGGCACAAATTTTCTGTCAGTGGAGAGG
GTGAAGGTGATGCTACATACGGAAAGCTTACCCTTAAATTTATTTGCACTACTGGAAAACTACCTGTTCC
ATGGCCAACACTTGTCACTACTTTCTCTTATGGTGTTCAATGCTTTTCCCGTTATCCGGATCATATGAAA
CGGCATGACTTTTTCAAGAGTGCCATGCCCGAAGGTTATGTACAGGAACGCACTATATCTTTCAAAGATG
ACGGGAACTACAAGACGCGTGCTGAAGTCAAGTTTGAAGGTGATACCCTTGTTAATCGTATCGAGTTAAA
AGGTATTGATTTTAAAGAAGATGGAAACATTCTCGGACACAAACTCGAGTACAACTATAACTCACACAAT
GTATACATCACGGCAGACAAACAAAAGAATGGAATCAAAGCTAACTTCAAAATTCGCCACAACATTGAAG
ATGGATCCGTTCAACTAGCAGACCATTATCAACAAAATACTCCAATTGGCGATGGCCCTGTCCTTTTACC
AGACAACCATTACCTGTCGACACAATCTGCCCTTTCGAAAGATCCCAACGAAAAGCGTGACCACATGGTC
CTTCTTGAGTTTGTAACTGCTGCTGGGATTACACATGGCATGGATGAGCTCTACAAATAATGAATTAAAC
CCGCTGATCAGCCTCGACTGTGCCTTCTAGTTGCCAGCCATCTGTTGTTTGCCCCTCCCCCGTGCCTTCC
TTGACCCTGGAAGGTGCCACTCCCACTGTCCTTTCCTAATAAAATGAGGAAATTGCATCGCATTGTCTGA
GTAGGTGTCATTCTATTCTGGGGGGTGGGGTGGGGCAGGACAGCAAGGGGGAGGATTGGGAAGACAATAG
CAGGCATGCTGGGGATGCGGTGGGCTCTATGGCTTCTGAGGCGGAAAGAACCAGCTGGGGCTCTAGGGGG
TATCCCC
[124 nt withheld, positions 3018-3141]
C
[91 nt withheld, positions 3143-3233]
A
[49 nt withheld, positions 3235-3283]
CCTTTGACGTTGGAGTCCACGTTCTTT
[37 nt withheld, positions 3311-3347]
ACCCTATCTCGGTCTATTCTTTTGATTTATAAGGGATTTTGCCGATTTCGGCCTATTGGTTAAAAAATGA
GCTGATTTAACAAAAATTTAACGCGAATTAATTCTGTGGAATGTGTGTCAGTTAGGGTGTGGAAAGTCCC
CAGGCTCCCCAGCAGGCAGAAGTATGCAAAGCATGCATCTCAATTAGTCAGCAACCAGGTGTGGAAAGTC
CCCAGGCTCCCCAGCAGGCAGAAGTATGCAAAGCATGCATCTCAATTAGTCAGCAACCATAGTCCCGCCC
CTAACTCCGCCCATCCCGCCCCTAACTCCGCCCAGTTCCGCCCATTCTCCGCCCCATGGCTGACTAATTT
TTTTTATTTATGCAGAGGCCGAGGCCGCCTCTGCCTCTGAGCTATTCCAGAAGTAGTGAGGAGGCTTTTT
TGGAGGCCTAGGCTTTTGCAAAAAGCTCCCGGGAGCTTGTATATCCATTTTCGGATCTGATCAAGAGACA
GGATGAGGATCGTTTCGCATGATTGAACAAGATGGATTGCACGCAGGTTCTCCGGCCGCTTGGGTGGAGA
GGCTATTCGGCTATGACTGGGCACAACAGACAATCGGCTGCTCTGATGCCGCCGTGTTCCGGCTGTCAGC
GCAGGGGCGCCCGGTTCTTTTTGTCAAGACCGACCTGTCCGGTGCCCTGAATGAACTGCAGGACGAGGCA
GCGCGGCTATCGTGGCTGGCCACGACGGGCGTTCCTTGCGCAGCTGTGCTCGACGTTGTCACTGAAGCGG
GAAGGGACTGGCTGCTATTGGGCGAAGTGCCGGGGCAGGATCTCCTGTCATCTCACCTTGCTCCTGCCGA
GAAAGTATCCATCATGGCTGATGCAATGCGGCGGCTGCATACGCTTGATCCGGCTACCTGCCCATTCGAC
CACCAAGCGAAACATCGCATCGAGCGAGCACGTACTCGGATGGAAGCCGGTCTTGTCGATCAGGATGATC
TGGACGAAGAGCATCAGGGGCTCGCGCCAGCCGAACTGTTCGCCAGGCTCAAGGCGCGCATGCCCGACGG
CGAGGATCTCGTCGTGACCCATGGCGATGCCTGCTTGCCGAATATCATGGTGGAAAATGGCCGCTTTTCT
GGATTCATCGACTGTGGCCGGCTGGGTGTGGCGGACCGCTATCAGGACATAGCGTTGGCTACCCGTGATA
TTGCTGAAGAGCTTGGCGGCGAATGGGCTGACCGCTTCCTCGTGCTTTACGGTATCGCCGCTCCCGATTC
GCAGCGCATCGCCTTCTATCGCCTTCTTGACGAGTTCTTCTGAGCGGGACTCTGGGGTTCGCGAAATGAC
CGACCAAGCGACGCCCAACCTGCCATCACGAGATTTCGATTCCACCGCCGCCTTCTATGAAAGGTTGGGC
TTCGGAATCGTTTTCCGGGACGCCGGCTGGATGATCCTCCAGCGCGGGGATCTCATGCTGGAGTTCTTCG
CCCACCCCAACTTGTTTATTGCAGCTTATAATGGTTACAAATAAAGCAATAGCATCACAAATTTCACAAA
TAAAGCATTTTTTTCACTGCATTCTAGTTGTGGTTTGTCCAAACTCATCAATGTATCTTATCATGTCTGT
ATACCGTCGACCTCTAGCTAGAGCTTGGCGTAATCATGGTCATAGCTGTTTCCTGTGTGAAATTGTTATC
CGCTCACAATTCCACACAACATACGAGCCGGAAGCATAAAGTGTAAAGCCTGGGGTGCCTAATGAGTGAG
CTAACTCACATTAATTGCGTTGCGCTCACTGCCCGCTTTCCAGTCGGGAAACCTGTCGTGCCAGCTGCAT
TAATGAATCGGCCAACGCGCGGGGAGAGGCGGTTTGCGTATTGGGCGCTCTTCCGCTTCCTCGCTCACTG
ACTCGCTGCGCTCGGTCGTTCGGCTGCGGCGAGCGGTATCAGCTCACTCAAAGGCGGTAATACGGTTATC
CACAGAATCAGGGGATAACGCAGGAAAGAACATGTGAGCAAAAGGCCAGCAAAAGGCCAGGAACCGTAAA
AAGGCCGCGTTGCTGGCGTTTTTCCATAGGCTCCGCCCCCCTGACGAGCATCACAAAAATCGACGCTCAA
GTCAGAGGTGGCGAAACCCGACAGGACTATAAAGATACCAGGCGTTTCCCCCTGGAAGCTCCCTCGTGCG
CTCTCCTGTTCCGACCCTGCCGCTTACCGGATACCTGTCCGCCTTTCTCCCTTCGGGAAGCGTGGCGCTT
TCTCATAGCTCACGCTGTAGGTATCTCAGTTCGGTGTAGGTCGTTCGCTCCAAGCTGGGCTGTGTGCACG
AACCCCCCGTTCAGCCCGACCGCTGCGCCTTATCCGGTAACTATCGTCTTGAGTCCAACCCGGTAAGACA
CGACTTATCGCCACTGGCAGCAGCCACTGGTAACAGGATTAGCAGAGCGAGGTATGTAGGCGGTGCTACA
GAGTTCTTGAAGTGGTGGCCTAACTACGGCTACACTAGAAGAACAGTATTTGGTATCTGCGCTCTGCTGA
AGCCAGTTACCTTCGGAAAAAGAGTTGGTAGCTCTTGATCCGGCAAACAAACCACCGCTGGTAGCGGTGG
TTTTTTTGTTTGCAAGCAGCAGATTACGCGCAGAAAAAAAGGATCTCAAGAAGATCCTTTGATCTTTTCT
ACGGGGTCTGACGCTCAGTGGAACGAAAACTCACGTTAAGGGATTTTGGTCATGAGATTATCAAAAAGGA
TCTTCACCTAGATCCTTTTAAATTAAAAATGAAGTTTTAAATCAATCTAAAGTATATATGAGTAAACTTG
GTCTGACAGTTACCAATGCTTAATCAGTGAGGCACCTATCTCAGCGATCTGTCTATTTCGTTCATCCATA
GTTGCCTGACTCCCCGTCGTGTAGATAACTACGATACGGGAGGGCTTACCATCTGGCCCCAGTGCTGCAA
TGATACCGCGAGACCCACGCTCACCGGCTCCAGATTTATCAGCAATAAACCAGCCAGCCGGAAGGGCCGA
GCGCAGAAGTGGTCCTGCAACTTTATCCGCCTCCATCCAGTCTATTAATTGTTGCCGGGAAGCTAGAGTA
AGTAGTTCGCCAGTTAATAGTTTGCGCAACGTTGTTGCCATTGCTACAGGCATCGTGGTGTCACGCTCGT
CGTTTGGTATGGCTTCATTCAGCTCCGGTTCCCAACGATCAAGGCGAGTTACATGATCCCCCATGTTGTG
CAAAAAAGCGGTTAGCTCCTTCGGTCCTCCGATCGTTGTCAGAAGTAAGTTGGCCGCAGTGTTATCACTC
ATGGTTATGGCAGCACTGCATAATTCTCTTACTGTCATGCCATCCGTAAGATGCTTTTCTGTGACTGGTG
AGTACTCAACCAAGTCATTCTGAGAATAGTGTATGCGGCGACCGAGTTGCTCTTGCCCGGCGTCAATACG
GGATAATACCGCGCCACATAGCAGAACTTTAAAAGTGCTCATCATTGGAAAACGTTCTTCGGGGCGAAAA
CTCTCAAGGATCTTACCGCTGTTGAGATCCAGTTCGATGTAACCCACTCGTGCACCCAACTGATCTTCAG
CATCTTTTACTTTCACCAGCGTTTCTGGGTGAGCAAAAACAGGAAGGCAAAATGCCGCAAAAAAGGGAAT
AAGGGCGACACGGAAATGTTGAATACTCATACTCTTCCTTTTTCAATATTATTGAAGCATTTATCAGGGT
TATTGTCTCATGAGCGGATACATATTTGAATGTATTTAGAAAAATAAACAAATAGGGGTTCCGCGCACAT
TTCCCCGAAAAGTGCCACCTGACGTCGACGGATCGGGAGATCTCCCGATCCCCTATGGTGCACTCTCAGT
ACAATCTGCTCTGATGCCGCATAGTTAAGCCAGTATCTGCTCCCTGCTTGTGTGT
Features (pLannotate 1.2.2; 21 found; start..end, strand, type, name):
    136..515     +  enhancer       CMV enhancer: human cytomegalovirus immediate early enhancer
    516..719     +  promoter       CMV promoter: human cytomegalovirus (CMV) immediate early promoter
    715..748     +  LTR            5' LTR (truncated) (fragment): truncated 5' long terminal repeat (LTR) from HIV-1
    764..782     +  promoter       T7 promoter: promoter for bacteriophage T7 RNA polymerase
    852..1955    +  CDS            MACROH2A1: H2AY_HUMAN - Also known as H2AFY From Homo sapiens (Human).
   2001..2720    +  CDS            Cycle 3 GFP: Cycle 3 GFP (Crameri et al., 1996) mammalian codon-optimized
   2748..2972    +  polyA_signal   bGH poly(A) signal: bovine growth hormone polyadenylation signal
   2976..2997    +  promoter       SV40 promoter (fragment): SV40 enhancer and early promoter
   3018..3446    +  rep_origin     f1 ori (sequence partly withheld): f1 bacteriophage origin of replication; arrow indicates direction of (+) strand synthesis
   3460..3789    +  promoter       SV40 promoter: SV40 enhancer and early promoter
   3856..4647    +  CDS            neo: KKA2_KLEPN - Also known as kan, nptII. Experimental evidence at protein level: Swiss-Prot protein existence level 1. Resistance to kanamycin, neomycin, paromomycin, ribostamycin, butirosin and gentamicin B. From Klebsiella pneumoniae.
   4673..4831    +  CDS            ble (fragment): BLE_KLEPN - Experimental evidence at protein level: Swiss-Prot protein existence level 1. Binding protein with a strong affinity to the bleomycin family of antibiotics. Binds to CL990; an antimitotic-antibiotic compound. From Klebsiella pneumoniae.
   4826..4947    +  polyA_signal   SV40 poly(A) signal: SV40 polyadenylation signal
   5020..5036    -  protein_bind   lac operator: The lac repressor binds to the lac operator to inhibit transcription in E. coli. This inhibition can be relieved by adding lactose or isopropyl-β-D-thiogalactopyranoside (IPTG). lac repressor encoded by lacI
   5044..5074    -  promoter       lac promoter: promoter for the E. coli lac operon
   5089..5110    -  protein_bind   CAP binding site: CAP binding activates transcription in the presence of cAMP. E. coli catabolite activator protein
   5123..5215    -  CDS            lacI (fragment): lac repressor; lacI; The lac repressor binds to the lac operator to inhibit transcription in E. coli. This inhibition can be relieved by adding lactose or isopropyl-β-D-thiogalactopyranoside (IPTG).
   5398..5986    -  rep_origin     ori: high-copy-number ColE1/pMB1/pBR322/pUC origin of replication
   6157..7017    -  CDS            AmpR: β-lactamase; bla; confers resistance to ampicillin, carbenicillin, and related antibiotics
   7018..7122    -  promoter       AmpR promoter: bla
   7181..7233    -  misc_feature   bom (fragment): basis of mobility region from pBR322
