[The description below was written by a language model from this plasmid's Addgene catalogue record and pLannotate feature annotations shown in this document.]
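Description:
mH2A1.1-CT-GFP is a mammalian expression plasmid built on the Invitrogen pcDNA3.1-CT-GFP backbone. It carries the human histone variant macroH2A1.1 (gene H2AFY/MACROH2A1) fused at its C terminus to GFP. The sequenced plasmid is about 7.25 kb, consistent with an insert of roughly 1.1 kb in a backbone of about 6.1 kb. It is maintained in E. coli at high copy through a ColE1/pUC-type origin and selected with ampicillin via the β-lactamase gene. An f1 origin is also present, which can support single-stranded DNA production. For mammalian cells, an SV40 early promoter drives a neomycin phosphotransferase gene followed by an SV40 polyadenylation signal, allowing G418 selection of stable transfectants.

The expression cassette uses the human cytomegalovirus immediate-early enhancer and promoter for strong constitutive transcription. A T7 promoter lies just upstream of the insert and serves as a sequencing primer site. The macroH2A1 coding sequence was cloned into EcoRI sites that are retained at both ends. It is followed by Cycle 3 GFP, the backbone-encoded tag, and transcription ends at a bovine growth hormone polyadenylation signal. The short matches annotated as an HIV-1 LTR fragment, an additional SV40 promoter fragment, and ble, lacI and bom fragments appear to be backbone remnants or incidental hits rather than functional parts.

The construct produces fluorescently tagged macroH2A1.1, so the histone variant's nuclear distribution can be seen in transfected cells. The associated publication concerns H2A variants and the inactive X chromosome, which suggests the fusion was used to examine macroH2A localisation relative to that chromosome.
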