Addgene plasmid #45167: mH2A1.1-CT-GFP
Depositing lab: Brian Chadwick & Hunt Willard. Depositing organization: Case Western Reserve University. Publication: Histone H2A variants and the inactive X chromosome: identification of a second macroH2A variant. Chadwick BP, Willard HF. Hum Mol Genet. 2001 May 1;10(10):1101-13. 10.1093/hmg/10.10.1101 PubMed 11331621.
Backbone
  Vector backbone: pcDNA3.1-CT-GFP
  Backbone manufacturer: Invitrogen
  Backbone size w/o insert (bp): 6100
  Vector type: Mammalian Expression
  Selectable markers: Neomycin (select with G418)
Growth in bacteria
  Bacterial resistance: Ampicillin, 100 μg/mL
  Growth temperature: 37°C
  Growth strain: DH5alpha
  Copy number: High Copy
Gene/Insert
  Gene/Insert name: H2Afy (alt names: mH2A1.1; macroH2A1.1; macroH2A1)
  Species: H. sapiens (human)
  Insert size (bp): 1100
  GenBank ID: EAW62220.1
  Entrez Gene: MACROH2A1 (a.k.a. H2A.y, H2A/y, H2AF12M, H2AFY, MACROH2A1.1, mH2A1, macroH2A1.2)
  Tag / fusion protein: GFP (C terminal on backbone)
  Cloning method: Restriction Enzyme; 5′ cloning site EcoRI (not destroyed); 3′ cloning site EcoRI (not destroyed)
  Sequencing primers: 5′ T7; 3′ GFP-N
Terms and licenses: Academic/Nonprofit Terms; Industry Terms: Not Available to Industry
How to cite: mH2A1.1-CT-GFP was a gift from Brian Chadwick & Hunt Willard (Addgene plasmid # 45167 ; http://n2t.net/addgene:45167 ; RRID:Addgene_45167)
