>Addgene plasmid #45167 | mH2A1.1-CT-GFP | addgene partial sequence | sequence record 64673 | GFPfusionREV 5'-CTCCACTGACAGAAAATTTG-3'
ACTCCAGTGAAAAGTTCTTCTCCTTTGCTAGCCATTCTAGACTCGAGCGGCCGCCACTGTGCTGGATATC
TGCAGAATTCGTTGGCGTCCAGCTTGGCCATTTCCTGCACATAGATGCCTATACTCTCGCTGTCAAAAAG
CACGAAGTACACCGTTTTGATGGAAGAGGACATTGTAGACACGAAGTAACTGGAGATGGCCTTCAGAATC
AGCTGAGCTGCTGTCTGCTTTGGAAAACCGTTCCTGCCGCTGCCGATGGATGGAAATGCAATGGATTTCA
GCTTCTTATCATCAGCCAGGGCCAAGCAGTTTTTCACTGTCTTTTCCAGAAGTTCTTCACACTTGTCTGC
ACCCCAAACTGGACTATTACAGTGGATCACAAACTTGGCAGGCAGGCCATGGCCTGCGCTGACAGCAGCT
CCAGCTACTTCCAAGGGCCCGTTCTTTTTCCGGAGTTCCAGGACAGCTTCCACAAACTCCTTGCCACCTT
TCTTCTCCAGCGTGTTTCCTACTTCACCACCGATGTAGAAGTCAGTGTTTGTCGGGTGAACGACAGCATC
ACTGTCGATCGAGGCAATGTCAGCCTGTACAACTTGCAACTTCTGGCCAAGGAAGAGGCTCTTGGTGGAG
AGGACTGTGAAGCCGTCGGCAGGTGTGCCCTCGGTTGTGCTGTCGGCGCTGGCTGCCTTACTGACTTCAC
CCTGCTTCTTGGATTTCCGGGCCCCTTTCTTGCCTCCTGCTTTTTTAGATACAGGCTTCTTCTGGGATGG
AGACTTGGCCTTTTTGGCTGGGGG
